Addgene plasmid #77920: RPS6KA4 gRNA (BRDN0001146216)
Purpose: 3rd generation lentiviral gRNA plasmid targeting human RPS6KA4
Depositing lab: John Doench & David Root. Depositing organization: Broad Institute. Publication: Optimized sgRNA design to maximize activity and minimize off-target effects of CRISPR-Cas9. Doench JG, Fusi N, Sullender M, Hegde M, Vaimberg EW, Donovan KF, Smith I, Tothova Z, Wilen C, Orchard R, Virgin HW, Listgarten J, Root DE. Nat Biotechnol. 2016 Jan 18. doi: 10.1038/nbt.3437. PubMed 26780180.
Backbone
  Vector backbone: lentiGuide-Puro
  Backbone manufacturer: Zhang Lab (Addgene plasmid # 52963)
  Vector type: Mammalian Expression, Lentiviral, CRISPR
  Selectable markers: Puromycin
Growth in bacteria
  Bacterial resistance: Ampicillin, 100 μg/mL
  Growth temperature: 37°C
  Growth strain: DH5alpha
  Copy number: High Copy
Gene/Insert
  Gene/Insert name: RPS6KA4 (alt names: RPS6KA4; NM_001006944.1)
  gRNA/shRNA sequence: CCAGCGCCAGTACTTCAAGG
  Species: H. sapiens (human)
  Entrez Gene: RPS6KA4 (a.k.a. MSK2, RSK-B)
  Promoter: hU6
  Cloning method: Unknown
  Sequencing primers: 5′ U6-F; 3′ pS2-R
Terms and licenses: Academic/Nonprofit Terms; Industry Terms: Not Available to Industry
Depositor comments: The gRNA was designed to target the following Genbank reference sequence(s): NM_001006944.1,NM_001300802.1,NM_003942.2. Note that this plasmid does NOT contain Cas9. It should be used in conjunction with lentiCas9-Blast (Addgene #52962) or otherwise with cell lines already expressing Cas9. Browse the full kinome gRNA library at http://www.addgene.org/pooled-library/broadgpp-human-kinome/ or visit http://www.broadinstitute.org/rnai/public/ for detailed protocols and information.
How to cite: RPS6KA4 gRNA (BRDN0001146216) was a gift from John Doench & David Root (Addgene plasmid # 77920 ; http://n2t.net/addgene:77920 ; RRID:Addgene_77920)
