[The description below was written by a language model from this plasmid's Addgene catalogue record and pLannotate feature annotations shown in this document.]
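Description:
RPS6KA4 gRNA (BRDN0001146216) is a third-generation lentiviral guide RNA plasmid built on the lentiGuide-Puro backbone, designed to direct Streptococcus pyogenes Cas9 to the human RPS6KA4 gene (also known as MSK2 or RSK-B), a kinase. It is maintained in E. coli at high copy through a ColE1/pUC-type origin with ampicillin selection from the β-lactamase gene. The backbone also carries an f1 origin, an SV40 origin and poly(A) signal, and remnants of lac and T7/T3 cloning-vector sequences that play no role in the payload.

The lentiviral transfer cassette begins with an RSV promoter fused to a truncated HIV-1 5' LTR, which makes genomic RNA production Tat-independent, followed by the Ψ packaging signal with a partial gag fragment and the Rev response element for Rev-dependent nuclear export. It ends in a ΔU3 self-inactivating 3' LTR. Within this unit, a human U6 RNA polymerase III promoter drives the 20-nucleotide RPS6KA4 spacer fused to the Cas9 gRNA scaffold, followed by the cPPT/CTS element that aids nuclear import. Downstream, the EF-1α core promoter with its intron A expresses puromycin N-acetyltransferase so that transduced mammalian cells can be selected, and a WPRE enhances transcript expression.

The plasmid does not encode Cas9, so it must be paired with a separate Cas9 vector such as lentiCas9-Blast or used in cells that already express the nuclease. The guide was designed against several RPS6KA4 reference transcripts and belongs to a human kinome gRNA collection, arising from work on optimising sgRNA design for activity and reduced off-target effects. Its typical use is Cas9-mediated targeting of RPS6KA4 in human cells.
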