Features (pLannotate 1.2.2; 29 found; start..end, strand, type, name):
     14..80      +  CDS            small t antigen (fragment): SV40 (simian virus 40) small t antigen
    106..317     +  promoter       EF-1α core promoter: core promoter for human elongation factor EF-1α
    318..1256    +  intron         EF-1α intron A: intron upstream of the start codon of human EF-1α
   1278..1877    +  CDS            PuroR (fragment): puromycin N-acetyltransferase; pac from Streptomyces; confers resistance to puromycin
   1893..2481    +  misc_feature   WPRE: woodchuck hepatitis virus posttranscriptional regulatory element
   2532..2551    +  misc_feature   cPPT/CTS (fragment): central polypurine tract and central termination sequence of HIV-1
   2553..2786    +  LTR            3' LTR (ΔU3): self-inactivating 3' long terminal repeat (LTR) from HIV-1
   2864..2985    +  polyA_signal   SV40 poly(A) signal: SV40 polyadenylation signal
   3025..3160    +  rep_origin     SV40 ori: SV40 origin of replication
   3181..3199    -  promoter       T7 promoter: promoter for bacteriophage T7 RNA polymerase
   3207..3362    +  CDS            lacZα (fragment): LacZα fragment of β-galactosidase; lacZ fragment
   3367..3795    +  rep_origin     f1 ori (sequence partly withheld): f1 bacteriophage origin of replication; arrow indicates direction of (+) strand synthesis
   3848..3952    +  promoter       AmpR promoter: bla
   3953..4813    +  CDS            AmpR: β-lactamase; bla; confers resistance to ampicillin, carbenicillin, and related antibiotics
   4984..5572    +  rep_origin     ori: high-copy-number ColE1/pMB1/pBR322/pUC origin of replication
   5755..5847    +  CDS            lacI (fragment): lac repressor; lacI; The lac repressor binds to the lac operator to inhibit transcription in E. coli. This inhibition can be relieved by adding lactose or isopropyl-β-D-thiogalactopyranoside (IPTG).
   5860..5881    +  protein_bind   CAP binding site: CAP binding activates transcription in the presence of cAMP. E. coli catabolite activator protein
   5896..5926    +  promoter       lac promoter: promoter for the E. coli lac operon
   5934..5950    +  protein_bind   lac operator: The lac repressor binds to the lac operator to inhibit transcription in E. coli. This inhibition can be relieved by adding lactose or isopropyl-β-D-thiogalactopyranoside (IPTG). lac repressor encoded by lacI
   5995..6013    +  promoter       T3 promoter: promoter for bacteriophage T3 RNA polymerase
   6041..6267    +  promoter       RSV promoter: Rous sarcoma virus enhancer/promoter
   6268..6448    +  LTR            5' LTR (truncated): truncated 5' long terminal repeat (LTR) from HIV-1
   6495..6620    +  misc_feature   HIV-1 Ψ: packaging signal of human immunodeficiency virus type 1
   6604..6967    +  CDS            HIV-1 gag (fragment): gag protein from human immunodeficiency virus 1; gag
   7113..7346    +  misc_feature   RRE: The Rev response element (RRE) of HIV-1 allows for Rev-dependent mRNA export from the nucleus to the cytoplasm.
   7723..7749    +  CDS            Rev (fragment): human immunodeficiency virus 1 (HIV-1) Rev protein; rev; enhances nuclear export of unspliced and incompletely spliced viral mRNAs
   7753..7993    +  promoter       U6 promoter: RNA polymerase III promoter for human U6 snRNA
   8023..8098    +  misc_RNA       gRNA scaffold: guide RNA scaffold for the Streptococcus pyogenes CRISPR/Cas9 system
   8154..8271    +  misc_feature   cPPT/CTS: central polypurine tract and central termination sequence of HIV-1
>Addgene plasmid #77920 | RPS6KA4 gRNA (BRDN0001146216) | addgene full sequence | sequence record 188656 | Addgene Assembled Sequence
CCCGGGTGCAAAGATGGATAAAGTTTTAAACAGAGAGGAATCTTTGCAGCTAATGGACCTTCTAGGTCTT
GAAAGGAGTGGGAATTGGCTCCGGTGCCCGTCAGTGGGCAGAGCGCACATCGCCCACAGTCCCCGAGAAG
TTGGGGGGAGGGGTCGGCAATTGATCCGGTGCCTAGAGAAGGTGGCGCGGGGTAAACTGGGAAAGTGATG
TCGTGTACTGGCTCCGCCTTTTTCCCGAGGGTGGGGGAGAACCGTATATAAGTGCAGTAGTCGCCGTGAA
CGTTCTTTTTCGCAACGGGTTTGCCGCCAGAACACAGGTAAGTGCCGTGTGTGGTTCCCGCGGGCCTGGC
CTCTTTACGGGTTATGGCCCTTGCGTGCCTTGAATTACTTCCACCTGGCTGCAGTACGTGATTCTTGATC
CCGAGCTTCGGGTTGGAAGTGGGTGGGAGAGTTCGAGGCCTTGCGCTTAAGGAGCCCCTTCGCCTCGTGC
TTGAGTTGAGGCCTGGCCTGGGCGCTGGGGCCGCCGCGTGCGAATCTGGTGGCACCTTCGCGCCTGTCTC
GCTGCTTTCGATAAGTCTCTAGCCATTTAAAATTTTTGATGACCTGCTGCGACGCTTTTTTTCTGGCAAG
ATAGTCTTGTAAATGCGGGCCAAGATCTGCACACTGGTATTTCGGTTTTTGGGGCCGCGGGCGGCGACGG
GGCCCGTGCGTCCCAGCGCACATGTTCGGCGAGGCGGGGCCTGCGAGCGCGGCCACCGAGAATCGGACGG
GGGTAGTCTCAAGCTGGCCGGCCTGCTCTGGTGCCTGGCCTCGCGCCGCCGTGTATCGCCCCGCCCTGGG
CGGCAAGGCTGGCCCGGTCGGCACCAGTTGCGTGAGCGGAAAGATGGCCGCTTCCCGGCCCTGCTGCAGG
GAGCTCAAAATGGAGGACGCGGCGCTCGGGAGAGCGGGCGGGTGAGTCACCCACACAAAGGAAAAGGGCC
TTTCCGTCCTCAGCCGTCGCTTCATGTGACTCCACGGAGTACCGGGCGCCGTCCAGGCACCTCGATTAGT
TCTCGAGCTTTTGGAGTACGTCGTCTTTAGGTTGGGGGGAGGGGTTTTATGCGATGGAGTTTCCCCACAC
TGAGTGGGTGGAGACTGAAGTTAGGCCAGCTTGGCACTTGATGTAATTCTCCTTGGAATTTGCCCTTTTT
GAGTTTGGATCTTGGTTCATTCTCAAGCCTCAGACAGTGGTTCAAAGTTTTTTTCTTCCATTTCAGGTGT
CGTGACGTACGGCCACCATGACCGAGTACAAGCCCACGGTGCGCCTCGCCACCCGCGACGACGTCCCCAG
GGCCGTACGCACCCTCGCCGCCGCGTTCGCCGACTACCCCGCCACGCGCCACACCGTCGATCCGGACCGC
CACATCGAGCGGGTCACCGAGCTGCAAGAACTCTTCCTCACGCGCGTCGGGCTCGACATCGGCAAGGTGT
GGGTCGCGGACGACGGCGCCGCCGTGGCGGTCTGGACCACGCCGGAGAGCGTCGAAGCGGGGGCGGTGTT
CGCCGAGATCGGCCCGCGCATGGCCGAGTTGAGCGGTTCCCGGCTGGCCGCGCAGCAACAGATGGAAGGC
CTCCTGGCGCCGCACCGGCCCAAGGAGCCCGCGTGGTTCCTGGCCACCGTCGGAGTCTCGCCCGACCACC
AGGGCAAGGGTCTGGGCAGCGCCGTCGTGCTCCCCGGAGTGGAGGCGGCCGAGCGCGCCGGGGTGCCCGC
CTTCCTGGAGACCTCCGCGCCCCGCAACCTCCCCTTCTACGAGCGGCTCGGCTTCACCGTCACCGCCGAC
GTCGAGGTGCCCGAAGGACCGCGCACCTGGTGCATGACCCGCAAGCCCGGTGCCTGAACGCGTTAAGTCG
ACAATCAACCTCTGGATTACAAAATTTGTGAAAGATTGACTGGTATTCTTAACTATGTTGCTCCTTTTAC
GCTATGTGGATACGCTGCTTTAATGCCTTTGTATCATGCTATTGCTTCCCGTATGGCTTTCATTTTCTCC
TCCTTGTATAAATCCTGGTTGCTGTCTCTTTATGAGGAGTTGTGGCCCGTTGTCAGGCAACGTGGCGTGG
TGTGCACTGTGTTTGCTGACGCAACCCCCACTGGTTGGGGCATTGCCACCACCTGTCAGCTCCTTTCCGG
GACTTTCGCTTTCCCCCTCCCTATTGCCACGGCGGAACTCATCGCCGCCTGCCTTGCCCGCTGCTGGACA
GGGGCTCGGCTGTTGGGCACTGACAATTCCGTGGTGTTGTCGGGGAAATCATCGTCCTTTCCTTGGCTGC
TCGCCTGTGTTGCCACCTGGATTCTGCGCGGGACGTCCTTCTGCTACGTCCCTTCGGCCCTCAATCCAGC
GGACCTTCCTTCCCGCGGCCTGCTGCCGGCTCTGCGGCCTCTTCCGCGTCTTCGCCTTCGCCCTCAGACG
AGTCGGATCTCCCTTTGGGCCGCCTCCCCGCGTCGACTTTAAGACCAATGACTTACAAGGCAGCTGTAGA
TCTTAGCCACTTTTTAAAAGAAAAGGGGGGACTGGAAGGGCTAATTCACTCCCAACGAAGACAAGATCTG
CTTTTTGCTTGTACTGGGTCTCTCTGGTTAGACCAGATCTGAGCCTGGGAGCTCTCTGGCTAACTAGGGA
ACCCACTGCTTAAGCCTCAATAAAGCTTGCCTTGAGTGCTTCAAGTAGTGTGTGCCCGTCTGTTGTGTGA
CTCTGGTAACTAGAGATCCCTCAGACCCTTTTAGTCAGTGTGGAAAATCTCTAGCAGTACGTATAGTAGT
TCATGTCATCTTATTATTCAGTATTTATAACTTGCAAAGAAATGAATATCAGAGAGTGAGAGGAACTTGT
TTATTGCAGCTTATAATGGTTACAAATAAAGCAATAGCATCACAAATTTCACAAATAAAGCATTTTTTTC
ACTGCATTCTAGTTGTGGTTTGTCCAAACTCATCAATGTATCTTATCATGTCTGGCTCTAGCTATCCCGC
CCCTAACTCCGCCCATCCCGCCCCTAACTCCGCCCAGTTCCGCCCATTCTCCGCCCCATGGCTGACTAAT
TTTTTTTATTTATGCAGAGGCCGAGGCCGCCTCGGCCTCTGAGCTATTCCAGAAGTAGTGAGGAGGCTTT
TTTGGAGGCCTAGGGACGTACCCAATTCGCCCTATAGTGAGTCGTATTACGCGCGCTCACTGGCCGTCGT
TTTACAACGTCGTGACTGGGAAAACCCTGGCGTTACCCAACTTAATCGCCTTGCAGCACATCCCCCTTTC
GCCAGCTGGCGTAATAGCGAAGAGGCCCGCACCGATCGCCCTTCCCAACAGTTGCGCAGCCTGAATGGCG
AATGGG
[124 nt withheld, positions 3367-3490]
C
[91 nt withheld, positions 3492-3582]
A
[49 nt withheld, positions 3584-3632]
CCTTTGACGTTGGAGTCCACGTTCTTT
[37 nt withheld, positions 3660-3696]
ACCCTATCTCGGTCTATTCTTTTGATTTATAAGGGATTTTGCCGATTTCGGCCTATTGGTTAAAAAATGA
GCTGATTTAACAAAAATTTAACGCGAATTTTAACAAAATATTAACGCTTACAATTTAGGTGGCACTTTTC
GGGGAAATGTGCGCGGAACCCCTATTTGTTTATTTTTCTAAATACATTCAAATATGTATCCGCTCATGAG
ACAATAACCCTGATAAATGCTTCAATAATATTGAAAAAGGAAGAGTATGAGTATTCAACATTTCCGTGTC
GCCCTTATTCCCTTTTTTGCGGCATTTTGCCTTCCTGTTTTTGCTCACCCAGAAACGCTGGTGAAAGTAA
AAGATGCTGAAGATCAGTTGGGTGCACGAGTGGGTTACATCGAACTGGATCTCAACAGCGGTAAGATCCT
TGAGAGTTTTCGCCCCGAAGAACGTTTTCCAATGATGAGCACTTTTAAAGTTCTGCTATGTGGCGCGGTA
TTATCCCGTATTGACGCCGGGCAAGAGCAACTCGGTCGCCGCATACACTATTCTCAGAATGACTTGGTTG
AGTACTCACCAGTCACAGAAAAGCATCTTACGGATGGCATGACAGTAAGAGAATTATGCAGTGCTGCCAT
AACCATGAGTGATAACACTGCGGCCAACTTACTTCTGACAACGATCGGAGGACCGAAGGAGCTAACCGCT
TTTTTGCACAACATGGGGGATCATGTAACTCGCCTTGATCGTTGGGAACCGGAGCTGAATGAAGCCATAC
CAAACGACGAGCGTGACACCACGATGCCTGTAGCAATGGCAACAACGTTGCGCAAACTATTAACTGGCGA
ACTACTTACTCTAGCTTCCCGGCAACAATTAATAGACTGGATGGAGGCGGATAAAGTTGCAGGACCACTT
CTGCGCTCGGCCCTTCCGGCTGGCTGGTTTATTGCTGATAAATCTGGAGCCGGTGAGCGTGGGTCTCGCG
GTATCATTGCAGCACTGGGGCCAGATGGTAAGCCCTCCCGTATCGTAGTTATCTACACGACGGGGAGTCA
GGCAACTATGGATGAACGAAATAGACAGATCGCTGAGATAGGTGCCTCACTGATTAAGCATTGGTAACTG
TCAGACCAAGTTTACTCATATATACTTTAGATTGATTTAAAACTTCATTTTTAATTTAAAAGGATCTAGG
TGAAGATCCTTTTTGATAATCTCATGACCAAAATCCCTTAACGTGAGTTTTCGTTCCACTGAGCGTCAGA
CCCCGTAGAAAAGATCAAAGGATCTTCTTGAGATCCTTTTTTTCTGCGCGTAATCTGCTGCTTGCAAACA
AAAAAACCACCGCTACCAGCGGTGGTTTGTTTGCCGGATCAAGAGCTACCAACTCTTTTTCCGAAGGTAA
CTGGCTTCAGCAGAGCGCAGATACCAAATACTGTTCTTCTAGTGTAGCCGTAGTTAGGCCACCACTTCAA
GAACTCTGTAGCACCGCCTACATACCTCGCTCTGCTAATCCTGTTACCAGTGGCTGCTGCCAGTGGCGAT
AAGTCGTGTCTTACCGGGTTGGACTCAAGACGATAGTTACCGGATAAGGCGCAGCGGTCGGGCTGAACGG
GGGGTTCGTGCACACAGCCCAGCTTGGAGCGAACGACCTACACCGAACTGAGATACCTACAGCGTGAGCT
ATGAGAAAGCGCCACGCTTCCCGAAGGGAGAAAGGCGGACAGGTATCCGGTAAGCGGCAGGGTCGGAACA
GGAGAGCGCACGAGGGAGCTTCCAGGGGGAAACGCCTGGTATCTTTATAGTCCTGTCGGGTTTCGCCACC
TCTGACTTGAGCGTCGATTTTTGTGATGCTCGTCAGGGGGGCGGAGCCTATGGAAAAACGCCAGCAACGC
GGCCTTTTTACGGTTCCTGGCCTTTTGCTGGCCTTTTGCTCACATGTTCTTTCCTGCGTTATCCCCTGAT
TCTGTGGATAACCGTATTACCGCCTTTGAGTGAGCTGATACCGCTCGCCGCAGCCGAACGACCGAGCGCA
GCGAGTCAGTGAGCGAGGAAGCGGAAGAGCGCCCAATACGCAAACCGCCTCTCCCCGCGCGTTGGCCGAT
TCATTAATGCAGCTGGCACGACAGGTTTCCCGACTGGAAAGCGGGCAGTGAGCGCAACGCAATTAATGTG
AGTTAGCTCACTCATTAGGCACCCCAGGCTTTACACTTTATGCTTCCGGCTCGTATGTTGTGTGGAATTG
TGAGCGGATAACAATTTCACACAGGAAACAGCTATGACCATGATTACGCCAAGCGCGCAATTAACCCTCA
CTAAAGGGAACAAAAGCTGGAGCTGCAAGCTTAATGTAGTCTTATGCAATACTCTTGTAGTCTTGCAACA
TGGTAACGATGAGTTAGCAACATGCCTTACAAGGAGAGAAAAAGCACCGTGCATGCCGATTGGTGGAAGT
AAGGTGGTACGATCGTGCCTTATTAGGAAGGCAACAGACGGGTCTGACATGGATTGGACGAACCACTGAA
TTGCCGCATTGCAGAGATATTGTATTTAAGTGCCTAGCTCGATACATAAACGGGTCTCTCTGGTTAGACC
AGATCTGAGCCTGGGAGCTCTCTGGCTAACTAGGGAACCCACTGCTTAAGCCTCAATAAAGCTTGCCTTG
AGTGCTTCAAGTAGTGTGTGCCCGTCTGTTGTGTGACTCTGGTAACTAGAGATCCCTCAGACCCTTTTAG
TCAGTGTGGAAAATCTCTAGCAGTGGCGCCCGAACAGGGACTTGAAAGCGAAAGGGAAACCAGAGGAGCT
CTCTCGACGCAGGACTCGGCTTGCTGAAGCGCGCACGGCAAGAGGCGAGGGGCGGCGACTGGTGAGTACG
CCAAAAATTTTGACTAGCGGAGGCTAGAAGGAGAGAGATGGGTGCGAGAGCGTCAGTATTAAGCGGGGGA
GAATTAGATCGCGATGGGAAAAAATTCGGTTAAGGCCAGGGGGAAAGAAAAAATATAAATTAAAACATAT
AGTATGGGCAAGCAGGGAGCTAGAACGATTCGCAGTTAATCCTGGCCTGTTAGAAACATCAGAAGGCTGT
AGACAAATACTGGGACAGCTACAACCATCCCTTCAGACAGGATCAGAAGAACTTAGATCATTATATAATA
CAGTAGCAACCCTCTATTGTGTGCATCAAAGGATAGAGATAAAAGACACCAAGGAAGCTTTAGACAAGAT
AGAGGAAGAGCAAAACAAAAGTAAGACCACCGCACAGCAAGCGGCCGCTGATCTTCAGACCTGGAGGAGG
AGATATGAGGGACAATTGGAGAAGTGAATTATATAAATATAAAGTAGTAAAAATTGAACCATTAGGAGTA
GCACCCACCAAGGCAAAGAGAAGAGTGGTGCAGAGAGAAAAAAGAGCAGTGGGAATAGGAGCTTTGTTCC
TTGGGTTCTTGGGAGCAGCAGGAAGCACTATGGGCGCAGCGTCAATGACGCTGACGGTACAGGCCAGACA
ATTATTGTCTGGTATAGTGCAGCAGCAGAACAATTTGCTGAGGGCTATTGAGGCGCAACAGCATCTGTTG
CAACTCACAGTCTGGGGCATCAAGCAGCTCCAGGCAAGAATCCTGGCTGTGGAAAGATACCTAAAGGATC
AACAGCTCCTGGGGATTTGGGGTTGCTCTGGAAAACTCATTTGCACCACTGCTGTGCCTTGGAATGCTAG
TTGGAGTAATAAATCTCTGGAACAGATTTGGAATCACACGACCTGGATGGAGTGGGACAGAGAAATTAAC
AATTACACAAGCTTAATACACTCCTTAATTGAAGAATCGCAAAACCAGCAAGAAAAGAATGAACAAGAAT
TATTGGAATTAGATAAATGGGCAAGTTTGTGGAATTGGTTTAACATAACAAATTGGCTGTGGTATATAAA
ATTATTCATAATGATAGTAGGAGGCTTGGTAGGTTTAAGAATAGTTTTTGCTGTACTTTCTATAGTGAAT
AGAGTTAGGCAGGGATATTCACCATTATCGTTTCAGACCCACCTCCCAACCCCGAGGGGACCCAGAGAGG
GCCTATTTCCCATGATTCCTTCATATTTGCATATACGATACAAGGCTGTTAGAGAGATAATTAGAATTAA
TTTGACTGTAAACACAAAGATATTAGTACAAAATACGTGACGTAGAAAGTAATAATTTCTTGGGTAGTTT
GCAGTTTTAAAATTATGTTTTAAAATGGACTATCATATGCTTACCGTAACTTGAAAGTATTTCGATTTCT
TGGCTTTATATATCTTGTGGAAAGGACGAAACACCGCCAGCGCCAGTACTTCAAGGGTTTTAGAGCTAGA
AATAGCAAGTTAAAATAAGGCTAGTCCGTTATCAACTTGAAAAAGTGGCACCGAGTCGGTGCTTTTTTAA
GCTTGGCGTAACTAGATCTTGAGACAAATGGCAGTATTCATCCACAATTTTAAAAGAAAAGGGGGGATTG
GGGGGTACAGTGCAGGGGAAAGAATAGTAGACATAATAGCAACAGACATACAAACTAAAGAATTACAAAA
ACAAATTACAAAAATTCAAAATTTTCGGGTTTATTACAGGGACAGCAGAGATCCACTTTGGCGCCGGCTC
GAGGGGG
