>Addgene plasmid #77920 | RPS6KA4 gRNA (BRDN0001146216) | depositor partial sequence | sequence record 145380 | Target Sequence
CCAGCGCCAGTACTTCAAGG
