>Addgene plasmid #77920 | RPS6KA4 gRNA (BRDN0001146216) | addgene partial sequence | sequence record 188655 | hU6-F
AAAATACGTGACGTAGAAAGTAATAATTTCTTGGGTAGTTTGCAGTTTTAAAATTATGTTTTAAAATGGA
CTATCATATGCTTACCGTAACTTGAAAGTATTTCGATTTCTTGGCTTTATATATCTTGTGGAAAGGACGA
AACACCGCCAGCGCCAGTACTTCAAGGGTTTTAGAGCTAGAAATAGCAAGTTAAAATAAGGCTAGTCCGT
TATCAACTTGAAAAAGTGGCACCGAGTCGGTGCTTTTTTAAGCTTGGCGTAACTAGATCTTGAGACAAAT
GGCAGTATTCATCCACAATTTTAAAAGAAAAGGGGGGATTGGGGGGTACAGTGCAGGGGAAAGAATAGTA
GACATAATAGCAACAGACATACAAACTAAAGAATTACAAAAACAAATTACAAAAATTCAAAATTTTCGGG
TTTATTACAGGGACAGCAGAGATCCACTTTGGCGCCGGCTCGAGGGGGCCCGGGTGCAAAGATGGATAAA
GTTTTAAACAGAGAGGAATCTTTGCAGCTAATGGACCTTCTAGGTCTTGAAAGGAGTGGGAATTGGCTCC
GGTGCCCGTC
